Addgene plasmid #149112: pGBW-m4046465
Purpose: Yeast Expression plasmid for SARS-CoV-2 ORF7a protein
Depositing lab: Ginkgo Bioworks & Benjie Chen. Depositing organization: Ginkgo Bioworks.
Backbone
  Vector backbone: AmpR; 2u URA3
  Backbone size w/o insert (bp): 4078
  Vector type: Yeast Expression
  Selectable markers: URA3
Growth in bacteria
  Bacterial resistance: Ampicillin, 100 μg/mL
  Growth temperature: 37°C
  Growth strain: DH5alpha
  Copy number: High Copy
Gene/Insert
  Gene/Insert name: SARS-CoV-2 ORF7a protein
  Species: S. cerevisiae (budding yeast); Severe acute respiratory syndrome coronavirus 2
  Insert size (bp): 359
  Mutation: wt
  Entrez Gene: ORF7a (a.k.a. GU280_gp07)
  Promoter: pGAL1
  Tag / fusion protein: Cleavable thrombin;3xFLAG (C terminal on backbone)
  Cloning method: Unknown
Resource information
  A portion of this plasmid was derived from a plasmid made by: GinkgoBioworks
Depositor comments: NCBI Reference Sequence: YP_009724395.1. Created by gene synthesis with Not1 site. NGS used for QC was performed by Ginkgo and may not fully cover the entire plasmid.
How to cite: pGBW-m4046465 was a gift from Ginkgo Bioworks & Benjie Chen (Addgene plasmid # 149112 ; http://n2t.net/addgene:149112 ; RRID:Addgene_149112)
