[The description below was written by a language model from this plasmid's Addgene catalogue record and pLannotate feature annotations shown in this document.]
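Description:
pGBW-m4046465 is an E. coli–yeast shuttle plasmid for galactose-inducible expression of the SARS-CoV-2 accessory protein ORF7a in Saccharomyces cerevisiae. In bacteria it replicates from a high-copy ColE1/pUC-type origin and is selected with ampicillin through the β-lactamase gene, which the annotation places downstream of a cat gene promoter. A rop coding sequence is also annotated next to AmpR, although the catalogue lists the plasmid as high copy. Short phage T3Te and T7Te terminators flank the bacterial origin and a tonB terminator lies upstream of the resistance cassette, presumably insulating these modules from read-through transcription. In yeast, the 2μ origin supports multicopy episomal maintenance. The URA3 marker allows selection in uracil auxotrophs and can be counterselected with 5-fluoroorotic acid.

The expression cassette consists of the GAL1 promoter, the wild-type ORF7a coding sequence and a CYC1 terminator. The GAL1 promoter is regulated by Gal4 and induced by galactose. The insert was made by gene synthesis, and the listing of budding yeast alongside the virus as species may indicate codon adaptation, though the record does not say so explicitly. According to the catalogue, the backbone supplies a C-terminal thrombin-cleavable 3xFLAG tag for detection or affinity purification with optional tag removal. The automated annotation detects only a short 3xFLAG fragment after the ORF, so the tag region is only partly confirmed by the feature table. ORF7a is described as an antagonist of host tetherin (BST2). The plasmid suits production of the tagged protein in yeast or study of its effects and interactions there. The depositor notes that its own sequencing quality control may not cover the whole plasmid.
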