Features (pLannotate 1.2.2; 14 found; start..end, strand, type, name):
     25..466     +  promoter       GAL1 promoter: S. cerevisiae GAL1; inducible promoter, regulated by Gal4
    478..840     +  CDS            NS7A_SARS2: Experimental evidence at protein level: Swiss-Prot protein existence level 1. Plays a role as antagonist of host tetherin (BST2), disrupting its antiviral effect. Acts by binding to BST2 thereby interfering with its glycosylation. May suppress small interfering RNA (siRNA). May bind to host ITGAL, thereby playing a role in attachment or modulation of leukocytes. From Severe acute respiratory syndrome coronavirus 2 (2019-nCoV) (SARS-CoV-2).
    858..875     +  CDS            3xFLAG (fragment): three tandem FLAG® epitope tags, followed by an enterokinase cleavage site
    953..1125    +  terminator     CYC1 terminator (fragment): S. cerevisiae CYC1; transcription terminator for CYC1
   1161..1337    +  promoter       URA3 promoter (fragment): S. cerevisiae URA3
   1338..2141    +  CDS            URA3: orotidine-5'-phosphate decarboxylase, required for uracil biosynthesis; S. cerevisiae URA3; yeast auxotrophic marker, counterselectable with 5-fluoroorotic acid (5-FOA)
   2224..3206    -  rep_origin     2μ ori: yeast 2μ plasmid origin of replication
   3284..3313    +  terminator     T3Te terminator: phage T3 early transcription terminator
   3335..3922    +  rep_origin     ori: high-copy-number ColE1/pMB1/pBR322/pUC origin of replication
   3934..3961    -  terminator     T7Te terminator: phage T7 early transcription terminator
   3985..4176    -  CDS            rop: Rop protein, which maintains plasmids at low copy number; rop
   4177..5037    -  CDS            AmpR: β-lactamase; bla; confers resistance to ampicillin, carbenicillin, and related antibiotics
   5038..5140    -  promoter       cat promoter: promoter of the E. coli cat gene encoding chloramphenicol acetyltransferase
   5141..5172    -  terminator     tonB terminator: bidirectional E. coli tonB-P14 transcription terminator
>Addgene plasmid #149112 | pGBW-m4046465 | addgene full sequence | sequence record 296262 | Addgene NGS Result
GCGGCCGCTTGCTATATTGAAGTACGGATTAGAAGCCGCCGAGCGGGCGACAGCCCTCCGACGGAAGACT
CTCCTCCGTGCGTCCTCGTCTTCACCGGTCGCGTTCCTGAAACGCAGATGTGCCTCGCGCCGCACTGCTC
CGAACAATAAAGATTCTACAATACTAGCTTTTATGGTTATGAAGAGGAAAAATTGGCAGTAACCTGGCCC
CACAAACCTTCAAATTAACGAATCAAATTAACAACCATAGGATGATAATGCGATTAGTTTTTTAGCCTTA
TTTCTGGGGTAATTAATCAGCGAAGCGATGATTTTTGATCTATTAACAGATATATAAATGGAAAAGCTGC
ATAACCACTTTAACTAATACTTTCAACATTTTCAGTTTGTATTACTTCTTATTCAAATGTCATAAAAGTA
TCAACAAAAAATTGTTAATATACCTCTATACTTTAACGTCAAGGAGAAAAAACTATAATGAAAATTATTC
TTTTCTTGGCACTGATAACACTCGCTACTTGTGAGCTTTATCACTACCAAGAGTGTGTTAGAGGTACAAC
AGTACTTTTAAAAGAACCTTGCTCTTCTGGAACATACGAGGGCAATTCACCATTTCATCCTCTAGCTGAT
AACAAATTTGCACTGACTTGCTTTAGCACTCAATTTGCTTTTGCTTGTCCTGACGGCGTAAAACACGTCT
ATCAGTTACGTGCCAGATCAGTTTCACCTAAACTGTTCATCAGACAAGAGGAAGTTCAAGAACTTTACTC
TCCAATTTTTCTTATTGTTGCGGCAATAGTGTTTATAACACTTTGCTTCACACTCAAAAGAAAGACAGAA
CTCGTGCCGAGAGGTTCTGATTATAAAGATCATGATGGTGATTATAAAGATCATGATATTGATTATAAAG
ATGATGATGATAAATAAACAGGCCCCTTTTCCTTTGTCGATATCATGTAATTAGTTATGTCACGCTTACA
TTCACGCCCTCCTCCCACATCCGCTCTAACCGAAAAGGAAGGAGTTAGACAACCTGAAGTCTAGGTCCCT
ATTTATTTTTTTTAATAGTTATGTTAGTATTAAGAACGTTATTTATATTTCAAATTTTTCTTTTTTTTCT
GTACAAAGCGGCCGCCGAACCACTAGTGCACTGCAGTACACGGTTTCCTTGAAATTTTTTTGATTCGGTA
ATCTCCGAACAGAAGGAAGAACGAAGGAAGGAGCACAGACTTAGATTGGTATATATACGCATATGTAGTG
TTGAAGAAACATGAAATTGCCCAGTATTCTTAACCCAACTGCACAGAACAAAAACGTGCAGGAAACGAAG
ATAAATCATGTCGAAAGCTACATATAAGGAACGTGCTGCTACTCATCCTAGTCCTGTTGCTGCCAAGCTA
TTTAATATCATGCACGAAAAGCAAACAAACTTGTGTGCTTCATTGGATGTTCGTACCACCAAGGAATTAC
TGGAGTTAGTTGAAGCATTAGGTCCCAAAATTTGTTTACTAAAAACACATGTGGATATCTTGACTGATTT
TTCCATGGAGGGCACAGTTAAGCCGCTAAAGGCATTATCCGCCAAGTACAATTTTTTACTCTTCGAGGAC
AGAAAATTTGCTGACATTGGTAATACAGTCAAATTGCAGTACTCTGCGGGTGTATACAGAATAGCAGAAT
GGGCAGACATTACGAATGCACACGGTGTGGTGGGCCCAGGTATTGTTAGCGGTTTGAAGCAGGCGGCAGA
AGAAGTAACAAAGGAACCTAGAGGCCTTTTGATGTTAGCAGAATTGTCATGCAAGGGCTCCCTATCTACT
GGAGAATATACTAAGGGTACTGTTGACATTGCGAAGAGCGACAAAGATTTTGTTATCGGCTTTATTGCTC
AAAGAGACATGGGTGGAAGAGATGAAGGTTACGATTGGTTGATTATGACACCCGGTGTGGGTTTAGATGA
CAAGGGAGATGCATTGGGTCAACAGTATAGAACCGTGGATGATGTGGTTTCTACAGGATCTGACATTATT
ATTGTTGGAAGAGGACTATTTGCAAAGGGAAGGGATGCTAAGGTAGAGGGTGAACGTTACAGAAAAGCAG
GCTGGGAAGCATATTTGAGAAGATGCGGCCAGCAAAACTAAAAAACTGTATTATAAGTAAATGCATGTAT
ACTAAACTCACAAATTAGAGCTTCAATTTAATTATATCAGTTATTACCCGAGTAACGAAGCATCTGTGCT
TCATTTTGTAGAACAAAAATGCAACGCGAGAGCGCTAATTTTTCAAACAAAGAATCTGAGCTGCATTTTT
ACAGAACAGAAATGCAACGCGAAAGCGCTATTTTACCAACGAAGAATCTGTGCTTCATTTTTGTAAAACA
AAAATGCAACGCGAGAGCGCTAATTTTTCAAACAAAGAATCTGAGCTGCATTTTTACAGAACAGAAATGC
AACGCGAGAGCGCTATTTTACCAACAAAGAATCTATACTTCTTTTTTGTTCTACAAAAATGCATCCCGAG
AGCGCTATTTTTCTAACAAAGCATCTTAGATTACTTTTTTTCTCCTTTGTGCGCTCTATAATGCAGTCTC
TTGATAACTTTTTGCACTGTAGGTCCGTTAAGGTTAGAAGAAGGCTACTTTGGTGTCTATTTTCTCTTCC
ATAAAAAAAGCCTGACTCCACTTCCCGCGTTTACTGATTACTAGCGAAGCTGCGGGTGCATTTTTTCAAG
ATAAAGGCATCCCCGATTATATTCTATACCGATGTGGATTGCGCATACTTTGTGAACAGAAAGTGATAGC
GTTGATGATTCTTCATTGGTCAGAAAATTATGAACGGTTTCTTCTATTTTGTCTCTATATACTACGTATA
GGAAATGTTTACATTTTCGTATTGTTTTCGATTCACTCTATGAATAGTTCTTACTACAATTTTTTTGTCT
AAAGAGTAATACTAGAGATAAACATAAAAAATGTAGAGGTCGAGTTTAGATGCAAGTTCAAGGAGCGAAA
GGTGGATGGGTAGGTTATATAGGGATATAGCACAGAGATATATAGCAAAGAGATACTTTTGAGCAATGTT
TGTGGAAGCGGTATTCGCAATATTTTAGTAGCTCGTTACAGTCCGGTGCGTTTTTGGTTTTTTGAAAGTG
CGTCATCAGAGCGCTTTTGGTTTTCAAAAGCGCTCTGAAGTTCCTATACTTTCTAGCTAGAGAATAGGAA
CTTCCCGAGCGGCCGCGTGTTACAAGCTTGACTCCAGCGTAACTGGACTGCAATCAACTCACTGGCTCAC
CTTCACGGGTGGGCCTTTCTTCGGTAGAAAATCAAAGGATCTTCTTGAGATCCTTTTTTTCTGCGCGTAA
TCTGCTGCTTGCAAACAAAAAAACCACCGCTACCAGCGGTGGTTTGTTTGCCGGATCAAGAGCTACCAAC
TCTTTTTCCGAGGTAACTGGCTTCAGCAGAGCGCAGATACCAAATACTGTTCTTCTAGTGTAGCCGTAGT
TAGGCCACCACTTCAAGAACTCTGTAGCACCGCCTACATACCTCGCTCTGCTAATCCTGTTACCAGTGGC
TGCTGCCAGTGGCGATAAGTCGTGTCTTACCGGGTTGGACTCAAGACGATAGTTACCGGATAAGGCGCAG
CGGTCGGGCTGAACGGGGGGTTCGTGCACACAGCCCAGCTTGGAGCGAACGACCTACACCGAACTGAGAT
ACCTACAGCGTGAGCTATGAGAAAGCGCCACGCTTCCCGAAGGGAGAAAGGCGGACAGGTATCCGGTAAG
CGGCAGGGTCGGAACAGGAGAGCGCACGAGGGAGCTTCCAGGGGTAAACGCCTGGTATCTTTATAGTCCT
GTCGGGTTTCGCCACCTCTGACTTGAGCATCGATTTTTGTGATGCTCGTCAGGGGGGCGGAGCCTATGGA
AAAACGCCAGCAACGCAGAAAGGCCCACCCGAAGGTGAGCCAGGTGATTACATTTGGGCCCTCATCAGAG
GTTTTCACCGTCATCACCGAAACGCGCGAGGCAGCTGCGGTAAAGCTCATCAGCGTGGTCGTGAAGCGAT
TCACAGATGTCTGCCTGTTCATCCGCGTCCAGCTCGTTGAGTTTCTCCAGAAGCGTTAATGTCTGGCTTC
TGATAAAGCGGGCCATGTTAAGGGCGGTTTTTTCCTGTTTGGTCACTTACCAATGCTTAATCAGTGAGGC
ACCTATCTCAGCGATCTGTCTATTTCGTTCATCCATAGTTGCCTGACTCCCCGTCGTGTAGATAACTACG
ATGCGGGAGGGCTTACCATCTGGCCCCAGTGCTGCAATGATACCGCGAGACCCACGCTCACCGGCTCCAG
ATTTATCAGCAATAAACCAGCCAGCCGGGAGGGCCGAGCGCAGAAGTGATCCTGCAACTTTATCCGCCTC
CATCCAGTCTATTAATTGTTGCCGGGAAGCTAGAGTAAGTAGTTCGCCAGTTAATAGTTTGCGCAACGTT
GTTGCCATTGCTACAGGCATCGTGGTGTCACGCTCGTCGTTTGGTATGGCTTCATTCAGCTCCGGTTCCC
AACGATCAAGGCGAGTTACATGATCCCCCATGTTGTGCAAAAAAGCGGTTAGCTCCTTCGGTCCTCCGAT
CGTTGCCAGAAGTAAGTTGGCCGCAGTGTTATCACTCATGGTTATGGCAGCACTGCATAATTCTCTTACT
GTCATGCCATCCGTGAGATGCTTTTCTGTGACTGGTGAGTACTCAACCAAGTCATTCTGAGAATAGTGTA
TGCGGCGACCGAGTTGCTCTTGCCCGGCGTCAATACGGGATAATACCGCGCCACATAGCAGAACTTTAAA
AGTGCTCATCATTGGAAAACGTTCTTCGGGGCGTAAACTCTCAAGGATCTTACCGCTGTTGAGATCCAGT
TCGATGTAACCCACTCGTGCACCCAACTGATCTTCAGCATCTTTTACTTTCACCAGCGTTTCTGGGTGAG
CAAAAACAGGAAGGCAAAATGCCGCAAAAAAGGGAATAAGGGCGACACGGAAATGTTGAATACTCATTTT
AGCTTCCTTAGCTCCTGAAAATCTCGATAACTCAAAAAATACGCCCGGTAGTGATCTTATTTCATTATGG
TGAAAGTTGGAACCTCTTACGTGCCGATCAAGTCAAAAGCCTCCGGTCGGAGGCTTTTGACTTTCTGCTA
TGGAGGTCAGGTATGATTTAAATGGTCAGTTAGA
